>Addgene plasmid #78689 | BC-A1-002 | addgene full sequence | sequence record 171045 | Addgene NGS Result
ATGCGTAAAGGAGAAGAACTTTTCACTGGAGTTGTCCCAATTCTTGTTGAATTAGATGGTGATGTTAATG
GGCACAAATTTTCTGTCAGTGGAGAGGGTGAAGGTGATGCAACATACGGAAAACTTACCCTTAAATTTAT
TTGCACTACTGGAAAACTACCTGTTCCATGGCCAACACTTGTCACTACTTTCGGTTATGGTGTTCAATGC
TTTGCGAGATACCCAGATCACATGAAACAGCATGACTTTTTCAAGAGTGCCATGCCCGAAGGTTATGTAC
AGGAAAGAACTATATTTTTCAAAGATGACGGGAACTACAAGACACGTGCTGAAGTCAAGTTTGAAGGTGA
TACCCTTGTTAATAGAATCGAGTTAAAAGGTATTGATTTTAAAGAAGATGGAAACATTCTTGGACACAAA
TTGGAATACAACTATAACTCACACAATGTATACATCATGGCAGACAAACAAAAGAATGGAATCAAAGTTA
ACTTCAAAATTAGACACAACATTGAAGATGGAAGCGTTCAACTAGCAGACCATTATCAACAAAATACTCC
AATTGGCGATGGCCCTGTCCTTTTACCAGACAACCATTACCTGTCCACACAATCTGCCCTTTCGAAAGAT
CCCAACGAAAAGAGAGACCACATGGTCCTTCTTGAGTTTGTAACAGCTGCTGGGATTACACATGGCATGG
ATGAACTATACAAATAATAATCTAGACACTGATAGTGCTAGTGTAGATCACTACTAGAGCCAGGCATCAA
ATAAAACGAAAGGCTCAGTCGAAAGACTGGGCCTTTCGTTTTATCTGTTGTTTGTCGGTGAACGCTCTCT
ACTAGAGTCACACTGGCTCACCTTCGGGTGGGCCTTTCTGCGTTTATACCCGGGTACTAGAGGTCCGGCA
AAAAAGGGCAAGGTGTCACCACCCTGCCCTTTTTCTTTAAAACCGAAAAGATTACTTCGCGTTATGCAGG
CTTCCTCGCTCACTGACTCGCTGCGCTCGGTCGTTCGGCTGCGGCGAGCGGTATCAGCTCACTCAAAGGC
GGTAATACGGTTATCCACAGAATCAGGGGATAACGCAGGAAAGAACATGTGAGCAAAAGGCCAGCAAAAG
GCCAGGAACCGTAAAAAGGCCGCGTTGCTGGCGTTTTTCCACAGGCTCCGCCCCCCTGACGAGCATCACA
AAAATCGACGCTCAAGTCAGAGGTGGCGAAACCCGACAGGACTATAAAGATACCAGGCGTTTCCCCCTGG
AAGCTCCCTCGTGCGCTCTCCTGTTCCGACCCTGCCGCTTACCGGATACCTGTCCGCCTTTCTCCCTTCG
GGAAGCGTGGCGCTTTCTCATAGCTCACGCTGTAAGTATCTCAGTTCGGTGTAGGTCGTTCGCTCCAAGC
TGGGCTGTGTGCACGAACCCCCCGTTCAGCCCGACCGCTGCGCCTTATCCGGTAACTATCGTCTTGAGTC
CAACCCGGTAAGACACGACTTATCGCCACTGGCAGCAGCCACTGGTAACAGGATTAGCAGAGCGAGGTAT
GTAGGCGGTGCTACAGAGTTCTTGAAGTGGTGGCCTAACTACGGCTACACTAGAAGAACAGTATTTGGTA
TCTGCGCTCTGCTGAAGCCAGTTACCTTCGGAAAAAGAGTTGGTAGCTCTTGATCCGGCAAACAAACCAC
CGCTGGTAGCGGTGGTTTTTTTGTTTGCAAGCAGCAGATTACGCGCAGAAAAAAAGGATCTCAAGAAGAT
CCTTTGATCTTTTCTACGGGGTCAGACGCTCAGTGGAACGAAAACTCACGTTAAGGGATTTTGGTCATGA
GATTATCAAAAAGGATCTTCACCTAGATCCTTTTAAATTAAAAATGAAGTTTTAAATCAATCTAAAGTAT
ATATGAGTAAACTTGGTCTGACAGCTCGAGGCTTGGATTCTCACCAATAAAAAACGCCCGGCGGCAACCG
AGCGTTCTGAACAAATCCAGATGGAGTTCTGAGGTCATTACTGGATCTATCAACAGGAGTCCAAGCGAGC
TCGATATCAAATTACGCCCCGCCCTGCCACTCATCGCAGTACTGTTGTAATTCATTAAGCATTCTGCCGA
CATGGAAGCCATCACAAACGGCATGATGAACCTGAATCGCCAGCGGCATCAGCACCTTGTCGCCTTGCGT
ATAATATTTGCCCATGGTGAAAACGGGGGCGAAGAAGTTGTCCATATTGGCCACGTTTAAATCAAAACTG
GTGAAACTCACCCAGGGATTGGCTGAGACGAAAAACATATTCTCAATAAACCCTTTAGGGAAATAGGCCA
GGTTTTCACCGTAACACGCCACATCTTGCGAATATATGTGTAGAAACTGCCGGAAATCGTCGTGGTATTC
ACTCCAGAGCGATGAAAACGTTTCAGTTTGCTCATGGAAAACGGTGTAACAAGGGTGAACACTATCCCAT
ATCACCAGCTCACCGTCTTTCATTGCCATACGAAATTCCGGATGAGCATTCATCAGGCGGGCAAGAATGT
GAATAAAGGCCGGATAAAACTTGTGCTTATTTTTCTTTACGGTCTTTAAAAAGGCCGTAATATCCAGCTG
AACGGTCTGGTTATAGGTACATTGAGCAACTGACTGAAATGCCTCAAAATGTTCTTTACGATGCCATTGG
GATATATCAACGGTGGTATATCCAGTGATTTTTTTCTCCATTTTAGCTTCCTTAGCTCCTGAAAATCTCG
ATAACTCAAAAAATACGCCCGGTAGTGATCTTATTTCATTATGGTGAAAGTTGGAACCTCTTACGTGCCC
GATCAACTCGAGTGCCACCTGACGTCTAAGAAACCATTATTATCATGACATTAACCTATAAAAATAGGCG
TATCACGAGGCAGAATTTCAGATAAAAAAAATCCTTAGCTTTCGCTAAGGATGATTTCTGGCTGCAGTTG
ACGGCTAGCTCAGTCCTAGGTACAGTGCTAGCGGATCCAAAGAGGAGAAAGAATTCATGAAAAACATAAA
TGCCGACGACACATACAGAATAATTAATAAAATTAAAGCGTGTAGAAGCAATAATGATATTAATCAATGC
TTATCTGATATGACTAAAATGGTACATTGTGAATATTATTTACTCGCGATCATTTATCCTCATTCTATGG
TTAAATCTGATATTTCAATCCTAGATAATTACCCTAAAAAATGGAGGCAATATTATGATGACGCTAATTT
AATAAAATATGATCCTATAGTAGATTATTCTAACTCCAATCATTCACCAATTAATTGGAATATATTTGAA
AACAATGCTGTAAATAAAAAATCTCCAAATGTAATTAAAGAAGCGAAAACATCAGGTCTTATCACTGGGT
TTAGTTTCCCTATTCATACGGCTAACAATGGCTTCGGAATGCTTAGTTTTGCACATTCAGAAAAAGACAA
CTATATAGATAGTTTATTTTTACATGCGTGTATGAACATACCATTAATTGTTCCTTCTCTAGTTGATAAT
TATCGAAAAATAAATATAGCAAATAATAAATCAAACAACGATTTAACCAAAAGAGAAAAAGAATGTTTAG
CGTGGGCATGCGAAGGAAAAAGCTCTTGGGATATTTCAAAAATATTAGGTTGCAGTGAGCGTACTGTCAC
TTTCCATTTAACCAATGCGCAAATGAAACTCAATACAACAAACCGCTGCCAAAGTATTTCTAAAGCAATT
TTAACAGGAGCAATTGATTGCCCATACTTTAAAAATTAATAAGCGGCCGCCACTGATAGTGCTAGTGTAG
ATCACTACTAGAGCCAGGCATCAAATAAAACGAAAGGCTCAGTCGAAAGACTGGGCCTTTCGTTTTATCT
GTTGTTTGTCGGTGAACGCTCTCTACTAGAGTCACACTGGCTCACCTTCGGGTGGGCCTTTCTGCGTTTA
TAGGTACCTACTAGAGAGGTTCTGTTAAGTAACTGAACCCAATGTCGTTAGTGACGCTTACCTCTTAAGA
GGTCACTGACCTAACAAAGCTTACCTGTAGGATCGTACAGGTTTACGCAAGAAAATGGTTTGTTATAGTC
GAATAAAACTAGTAAAGAGGAGAAATAGCAT
Features (pLannotate 1.2.2; 13 found; start..end, strand, type, name):
      1..714     +  CDS            hfriFP: hfriFP is a fluorescent protein published in 2013, derived from Herbaspirillum frisingense.
    768..839     +  terminator     rrnB T1 terminator: transcription terminator T1 from the E. coli rrnB gene
    855..882     +  terminator     T7Te terminator: phage T7 early transcription terminator
    904..961     +  terminator     his operon terminator: This putative transcriptin terminator from the E. coli his operon has a 2-bp deletion introduced during synthesis. Its efficiency has not been determined.
   1156..1744    -  rep_origin     ori: high-copy-number ColE1/pMB1/pBR322/pUC origin of replication
   1927..2021    -  terminator     lambda t0 terminator: transcription terminator from phage lambda
   2045..2701    -  CDS            cat: CAT_ECOLX - Experimental evidence at protein level: Swiss-Prot protein existence level 1. This enzyme is an effector of chloramphenicol resistance in bacteria. From Escherichia coli. This protein is used as a marker in many commonly used cloning vectors, such as pACYC184.
   2702..2799    -  promoter       cat promoter: promoter of the E. coli cat gene encoding chloramphenicol acetyltransferase
   2885..2928    -  terminator     bacterial terminator: putative bacterial transcription terminator
   2938..2962    +  promoter       J23119(SpeI) promoter (fragment): bacterial promoter (Registry of Standard Biological Parts BBa J23119) modified to end with an SpeI site
   2997..3746    +  CDS            luxR: LUXR_ALIFS - Experimental evidence at protein level: Swiss-Prot protein existence level 1. Transcriptional activator of the bioluminescence operon. Binds to the OHHL autoinducer. From Aliivibrio fischeri (Vibrio fischeri).
   3802..3873    +  terminator     rrnB T1 terminator: transcription terminator T1 from the E. coli rrnB gene
   3889..3916    +  terminator     T7Te terminator: phage T7 early transcription terminator
