[The description below was written by a language model from this plasmid's Addgene catalogue record and pLannotate feature annotations shown in this document.]
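Description:
BC-A1-002 is a synthetic biology plasmid built on pSB1C3, the standard high-copy BioBrick backbone from the Registry of Standardized Biological Parts. It is maintained in E. coli through a ColE1/pUC-type origin and selected with chloramphenicol via a cat gene driven by its own promoter. Backbone terminators (lambda t0, a his operon terminator and another putative bacterial terminator) insulate the cloning region from the origin and marker. The catalogue lists the whole plasmid at about 4.1 kb, of which about 2 kb is a synthetic insert assembled by Gibson cloning.

The insert is a two-unit LuxR quorum-sensing circuit. In the first unit, the strong constitutive Anderson promoter BBa_J23100 and the strong ribosome binding site BBa_B0034 drive wild-type luxR, the Aliivibrio fischeri transcriptional activator that binds the acyl-homoserine lactone autoinducer. This unit ends in a double rrnB T1/T7Te terminator. In the second unit, the LuxR-responsive pLux promoter and a second BBa_B0034 site control GFP, followed by the same terminator pair, so fluorescence reports LuxR-dependent activation.

The automated feature table agrees with this layout, with some caveats. It labels the constitutive promoter as a fragment of the related J23119 and calls the reporter reading frame "hfriFP", although the catalogue identifies these as J23100 and GFP. It does not annotate pLux or the ribosome binding sites.

The plasmid belongs to a teaching-oriented toolbox for exploring modular gene regulation. This member represents the combination of a strong promoter, wild-type regulator and strong RBS.
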