Addgene plasmid #78689: BC-A1-002
Purpose: A strong promoter drives the expression of wild type luxR, which regulates expression of GFP under the control of a strong RBS.
Depositing lab: Brian Chow. Depositing organization: University of Pennsylvania. Publication: Toolbox for Exploring Modular Gene Regulation in Synthetic Biology Training. Magaraci MS, Bermudez JG, Yogish D, Pak DH, Mollov V, Tycko J, Issadore D, Mannickarottu SG, Chow BY. ACS Synth Biol. 2016 Apr 25. 10.1021/acssynbio.6b00057 PubMed 27111289.
Backbone
  Vector backbone: pSB1C3
  Backbone manufacturer: Registry of Standardized Biological Parts
  Backbone size w/o insert (bp): 2047
  Total vector size (bp): 4099
  Vector type: Synthetic Biology
Growth in bacteria
  Bacterial resistance: Chloramphenicol, 25 μg/mL
  Growth temperature: 37°C
  Growth strain: NEB Turbo
  Growth instructions: Reporter gene expression can also be assayed at room temperature (~25C).
  Copy number: High Copy
Gene/Insert
  Gene/Insert name: BBa_J23100-BBa_B0034-luxR-Terminator-pLux-BBa_B0034-GFP-Terminator
  Species: Synthetic
  Insert size (bp): 2052
  Cloning method: Gibson Cloning
  Sequencing primers: 5′ tgccacctgacgtctaagaa (VF2); 3′ attaccgcctttgagtgagc (VR)
Terms and licenses: Academic/Nonprofit Terms; Industry Terms: Not Available to Industry
How to cite: BC-A1-002 was a gift from Brian Chow (Addgene plasmid # 78689 ; http://n2t.net/addgene:78689 ; RRID:Addgene_78689)
